Addgene plasmid #131122: pGAN230
Purpose: (Empty Backbone) reverse yTRAP, RNQ1-aTF reporting on tetR-mKate2
Depositing lab: Ahmad Khalil. Depositing organization: Boston University Main Campus. Publication: A Genetic Tool to Track Protein Aggregates and Control Prion Inheritance. Newby GA, Kiriakov S, Hallacli E, Kayatekin C, Tsvetkov P, Mancuso CP, Bonner JM, Hesse WR, Chakrabortee S, Manogaran AL, Liebman SW, Lindquist S, Khalil AS. Cell. 2017 Nov 2;171(4):966-979.e18. doi: 10.1016/j.cell.2017.09.041. Epub 2017 Oct 19. PubMed 29056345.
Backbone
  Vector backbone: pGAN147
  Backbone manufacturer: Gregory Newby
  Backbone size (bp): 11381
  Modifications to backbone: mNeonGreen replaced with tetR-mKate2
  Vector type: Yeast Expression
  Promoter: SUP35
  Selectable markers: Nourseothricin
Growth in bacteria
  Bacterial resistance: Chloramphenicol and Ampicillin, 25 & 100 μg/mL
  Growth temperature: 37°C
  Growth strain: ccdB Survival
  Copy number: High Copy
Gene/Insert
  Cloning method: Gateway Cloning
Terms and licenses: Academic/Nonprofit Terms; Industry Terms: Not Available to Industry
Depositor comments: This is the empty reverse yTRAP sensor plasmid. To sense aggregation of your favorite protein, clone the coding sequence into a pENTR clone, then perform LR reaction with pGAN230. The resulting expression clone should be linearized with NotI-HF enzyme prior to integration into the yeast genome. The sensor integrates into the HO locus, and can be selected for using nourseothricin. To achieve dual color reporting, combine with pSK221.
How to cite: pGAN230 was a gift from Ahmad Khalil (Addgene plasmid # 131122 ; http://n2t.net/addgene:131122 ; RRID:Addgene_131122)
