[The description below was written by a language model from this plasmid's Addgene catalogue record and pLannotate feature annotations shown in this document.]
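Description:
pGAN230 is an empty Gateway destination vector for building "reverse yTRAP" aggregation sensors in Saccharomyces cerevisiae. It derives from pGAN147, with the original mNeonGreen reporter replaced by a tetR-mKate2 fusion. In E. coli it replicates from a high-copy ColE1/pUC origin and carries ampicillin resistance on the backbone. Chloramphenicol resistance and the ccdB toxin gene lie within the attR1–attR2 Gateway cassette, so the empty vector must be maintained in a ccdB-tolerant strain. Fragments of f1/M13 origins and lac elements are also annotated as backbone remnants.

An LR reaction with an entry clone replaces the CmR/ccdB cassette with the coding sequence of a protein of interest. The catalogue lists SUP35 as the promoter, although no such promoter is annotated in the feature table. Downstream of attR2 the table shows a VP16 activation domain fragment and HA epitope tags, consistent with the inserted protein being fused to a synthetic transcriptional activator (aTF); the DNA-binding portion of that activator is not annotated. The reporter is TetR fused to the red fluorescent protein mKate2, followed by the ADH1 terminator, and its promoter is likewise not annotated. The purpose line mentions an RNQ1-aTF, whereas the depositor describes the plasmid as empty and no RNQ1 feature appears in the table.

A nourseothricin acetyltransferase cassette under Ashbya gossypii TEF control provides yeast selection, and an annotated HO gene fragment matches the stated integration at the HO locus after linearisation. The depositor notes that the finished sensor reports aggregation of the cloned protein and can be paired with a companion plasmid for dual-colour reporting.
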