Features (pLannotate 1.2.2; 36 found; start..end, strand, type, name):
    102..119     -  misc_feature   bom (fragment): basis of mobility region from pBR322
    644..1258    +  CDS            TetR: tetracycline repressor TetR; tetR from transposon Tn10; TetR binds to the tetracycline operator tetO to inhibit transcription. This inhibition can be relieved by adding tetracycline or doxycycline.
   1271..1960    +  CDS            mKate2: mKate2 is a basic (constitutively fluorescent) red fluorescent protein published in 2009, derived from Entacmaea quadricolor. It is reported to be a rapidly-maturing monomer with moderate acid sensitivity.
   1993..2179    +  terminator     ADH1 terminator: S. cerevisiae ADH1; transcription terminator for the S. cerevisiae alcohol dehydrogenase 1 (ADH1) gene
   2254..2597    +  promoter       TEF promoter: Ashbya gossypii TEF promoter
   2604..3168    +  CDS            NrsR (fragment): nourseothricin acetyltransferase; Streptomyces noursei nat1; confers resistance to nourseothricin
   3176..3373    +  terminator     TEF terminator: Ashbya gossypii TEF terminator
   3423..3926    +  CDS            HO (fragment): HO_YEAST - Experimental evidence at protein level: Swiss-Prot protein existence level 1. Initiation of mating type interconversion. This protein is a site-specific endonuclease that cleaves a site in the mat locus on chromosome III. The double-strand break is followed by a unidirectional gene conversion event that replaces the information at the mat locus by information copied from either of the two homologous loci (HMR and HML) that reside at the extremity of the chromosome III. Endonuclease expression takes place in late G1 just before cells enter S phase. From Saccharomyces cerevisiae (stra
   3935..3959    +  misc_feature   MCS (fragment): pBluescript multiple cloning site
   3974..3992    -  promoter       T7 promoter: promoter for bacteriophage T7 RNA polymerase
   3995..4152    +  CDS            lacZα (fragment): LacZα fragment of β-galactosidase; lacZ fragment
   4158..4209    -  misc_feature   bom (fragment): basis of mobility region from pBR322
   4228..4384    +  rep_origin     f1 ori (fragment) (sequence partly withheld): f1 bacteriophage origin of replication; arrow indicates direction of (+) strand synthesis
   4384..4605    +  rep_origin     M13 ori (fragment) (sequence partly withheld): M13 bacteriophage origin of replication; arrow indicates direction of (+) strand synthesis
   4606..4655    -  misc_feature   bom (fragment): basis of mobility region from pBR322
   4757..4792    -  CDS            rop (fragment): Rop protein, which maintains plasmids at low copy number; rop
   4887..4991    +  promoter       AmpR promoter: bla
   4992..5852    +  CDS            AmpR: β-lactamase; bla; confers resistance to ampicillin, carbenicillin, and related antibiotics
   6023..6611    +  rep_origin     ori: high-copy-number ColE1/pMB1/pBR322/pUC origin of replication
   6794..6886    +  CDS            lacI (fragment): lac repressor; lacI; The lac repressor binds to the lac operator to inhibit transcription in E. coli. This inhibition can be relieved by adding lactose or isopropyl-β-D-thiogalactopyranoside (IPTG).
   6899..6920    +  protein_bind   CAP binding site: CAP binding activates transcription in the presence of cAMP. E. coli catabolite activator protein
   6935..6953    +  promoter       lac UV5 promoter (fragment): E. coli lac promoter with an "up" mutation
   6971..6993    +  protein_bind   lac operator (fragment): The lac repressor binds to the lac operator to inhibit transcription in E. coli. This inhibition can be relieved by adding lactose or isopropyl-β-D-thiogalactopyranoside (IPTG). lac repressor encoded by lacI
   8532..8656    +  protein_bind   attR1: mutant version of attR; recombination site for the Gateway® LR reaction LR Clonase™
   8681..8711    +  promoter       lac UV5 promoter: E. coli lac promoter with an "up" mutation
   8735..8764    +  promoter       cat promoter (fragment): promoter of the E. coli cat gene encoding chloramphenicol acetyltransferase
   8765..9424    +  CDS            CmR: chloramphenicol acetyltransferase; cat; confers resistance to chloramphenicol
   9603..9761    +  CDS            ccdA (fragment): CCDA_ECO57 - Also known as H, letA. Experimental evidence at protein level: Swiss-Prot protein existence level 1. Antitoxin component of a type II toxin-antitoxin (TA) system which inhibits the post-segregational killing (PSK) of plasmid-free cells, also referred to as a plasmid addiction system. Binds to and blocks the activity of CcdB; will also remove bound CcdB protein from the CcdB-GyrA complex by forming a CcdA-CcdB complex, a process termed rejuvenation. Functions as a transcriptional corepressor for the ccdAB operon, repression also requires CcdB (By similarity). From Escherichia coli
   9766..10068   +  CDS            ccdB: CCDB_ECOLI - Also known as G, letB, letD. Experimental evidence at protein level: Swiss-Prot protein existence level 1. Toxic component of a type II toxin-antitoxin (TA) system, functioning in plasmid maintainence. Responsible for the post- segregational killing (PSK) of plasmid-free cells, also referred to as a plasmid addiction system. Half-life of over 2 hours. Cell killing by CcdB is accompanied by filamentation, defects in chromosome and plasmid segregation, defects in cell division, formation of anucleate cells, decreased DNA synthesis and plasmid loss. Interferes with the activity of DN
  10112..10236   -  protein_bind   attR2: mutant version of attR; recombination site for the Gateway® LR reaction LR Clonase™
  10240..10267   +  misc_feature   MCS (fragment): pBluescript multiple cloning site
  10331..10564   +  CDS            VP16_HHV11 (fragment): Experimental evidence at protein level: Swiss-Prot protein existence level 1. May play a role in the aggregation of tegument proteins around nucleocapsids during virus morphogenesis. From Human herpesvirus 1 (strain 17) (HHV-1) (Human herpes simplex virus 1).
  10898..10920   +  CDS            3xHA (fragment): three tandem HA epitope tags
  10928..10950   +  CDS            3xHA (fragment): three tandem HA epitope tags
  11057..11083   +  CDS            HA: HA (human influenza hemagglutinin) epitope tag
  11348..101     +  rep_origin     M13 ori (fragment) (across the origin): M13 bacteriophage origin of replication; arrow indicates direction of (+) strand synthesis
>Addgene plasmid #131122 | pGAN230 | addgene full sequence | sequence record 268909 | Addgene NGS Result
TTTATAAGGGATTTTGCCGATTTCGGCCTATTGGTTAAAAAATGAGCTGATTTAACAAAAATTTAACGCG
AATTTTAACAAAATATTAACGTTTACAATTTCCTGATGCGGTATTTTCTTTAATTAAAGAGTGAGGACTC
GAAAATATTAATAGAGTGAGGACTCGAAAATATTAATAGAGTGAGGACTCGAAAATATTAATAGAGTGAG
GACTCGAAAATATTAATATCGATAGAGTGAGGACTCGAAAATATTAATAGAGTGAGGACTCGAAAATATT
AATGAATTCAGAGTGAGGACTCGAAAATATTAATAGAGTGAGGACTCGAAAATATTAATGGCCGGCCCAG
ATCCGCCAGGCGTGTATATATAGCGTGGATGGCCAGGCAACTTTAGTGCTGACACATACAGGCATATATA
TATGTGTGCGACGACACATGATCATATGGCATGCATGTGCTCTGTATGTATATAAAACTCTTGTTTTCTT
CTTTTCTCTAAATATTCTTTCCTTATACATTAGGACCTTTGCAGCATAAATTACTATACTTCTATAGACA
CACAAACACAAATACACACACTGTTTAAACAAAAAATGGCTCCAAAGAAGAAGAGAAAGGTTGGTATTCA
TGGTGTTCCATCAAGATTAGATAAAAGTAAAGTGATTAACAGCGCATTAGAGCTGCTTAATGAGGTCGGA
ATCGAAGGTTTAACAACCCGTAAACTCGCCCAGAAGCTAGGTGTAGAGCAGCCTACATTGTATTGGCATG
TAAAAAATAAGCGGGCTTTGCTCGACGCCTTAGCCATTGAGATGTTAGATAGGCACCATACTCACTTTTG
CCCTTTAGAAGGGGAAAGCTGGCAAGATTTTTTACGTAATAACGCTAAAAGTTTTAGATGTGCTTTACTA
AGTCATCGCGATGGAGCAAAAGTACATTTAGGTACACGGCCTACAGAAAAACAGTATGAAACTCTCGAAA
ATCAATTAGCCTTTTTATGCCAACAAGGTTTTTCACTAGAGAATGCATTATATGCACTCAGCGCTGTGGG
GCATTTTACTTTAGGTTGCGTATTGGAAGATCAAGAGCATCAAGTCGCTAAAGAAGAAAGGGAAACACCT
ACTACTGATAGTATGCCGCCATTATTACGACAAGCTATCGAATTATTTGATCACCAAGGTGCAGAGCCAG
CCTTCTTATTCGGCCTTGAATTGATCATATGCGGATTAGAAAAACAACTTAAATGTGAAAGTGGGTCTGG
TTCTGGTGGTTCTGAATTGATCAAAGAAAACATGCACATGAAGTTGTACATGGAAGGTACTGTTAACAAC
CATCATTTCAAGTGTACCTCTGAAGGTGAAGGTAAACCATATGAAGGTACTCAAACCATGAGAATCAAAG
CTGTTGAAGGTGGTCCATTGCCATTTGCTTTTGATATTTTGGCTACCTCCTTCATGTACGGTTCTAAGAC
TTTCATTAACCACACCCAAGGTATCCCAGATTTCTTCAAACAATCTTTCCCAGAAGGTTTCACTTGGGAA
AGAGTTACTACTTACGAAGATGGTGGTGTTTTGACTGCTACTCAAGATACTTCTTTACAAGACGGTTGCT
TGATCTACAACGTTAAGATTAGAGGTGTCAACTTCCCATCTAATGGTCCAGTTATGCAAAAAAAGACTTT
GGGTTGGGAAGCTTCTACTGAAACATTATATCCAGCTGATGGTGGTTTGGAAGGTAGAGCTGATATGGCT
TTGAAATTGGTTGGTGGTGGTCATTTGATCTGCAACTTGAAAACTACCTACAGATCTAAGAAGCCAGCCA
AGAATTTGAAAATGCCAGGTGTTTACTACGTCGATAGAAGATTGGAAAGAATCAAAGAAGCCGACAAAGA
AACCTACGTTGAACAACACGAAGTTGCTGTTGCTAGATATTGTGATTTGCCATCCAAATTAGGTCATAGA
GGATCTTAATAGGGCGCGCCACTTCTAAATAAGCGAATTTCTATGATTTATGATTTTTATTATTAAATAA
GTTATAAAAAAAATAAGTGTATACAAATTTTAAAGTGACTCTTAGGTTTTAAAACGAAAATTCTTATTCT
TGAGTAACTCTTTCCTGTAGGTCAGGTTGCTTTCTCAGGTATAGTATGAGGTCGCTCTTATTGACCACAC
CTCTACCGGCAGATCCGCTAGGGATAACAGGGTAATATAGATCTGTTTAGCTTGCCTCGTCCCCGCCGGG
TCACCCGGCCAGCGACATGGAGGCCCAGAATACCCTCCTTGACAGTCTTGACGTGCGCAGCTCAGGGGCA
TGATGTGACTGTCGCCCGTACATTTAGCCCATACATCCCCATGTATAATCATTTGCATCCATACATTTTG
ATGGCCGCACGGCGCGAAGCAAAAATTACGGCTCCTCGCTGCAGACCTGCGAGCAGGGAAACGCTCCCCT
CACAGACGCGTTGAATTGTCCCCACGCCGCGCCCCTGTAGAGAAATATAAAAGGTTAGGATTTGCCACTG
AGGTTCTTCTTTCATATACTTCCTTTTAAAATCTTGCTAGGATACAGTTCTCACATCACATCCGAACATA
AACAACCATGGGTACCACTCTTGACGACACGGCTTACCGGTACCGCACCAGTGTCCCGGGGGACGCCGAG
GCCATCGAGGCACTGGATGGGTCCTTCACCACCGACACCGTCTTCCGCGTCACCGCCACCGGGGACGGCT
TCACCCTGCGGGAGGTGCCGGTGGACCCGCCCCTGACCAAGGTGTTCCCCGACGACGAATCGGACGACGA
ATCGGACGACGGGGAGGACGGCGACCCGGACTCCCGGACGTTCGTCGCGTACGGGGACGACGGCGACCTG
GCGGGCTTCGTGGTCGTCTCGTACTCCGGCTGGAACCGCCGGCTGACCGTCGAGGACATCGAGGTCGCCC
CGGAGCACCGGGGGCACGGGGTCGGGCGCGCGTTGATGGGGCTCGCGACGGAGTTCGCCCGCGAGCGGGG
CGCCGGGCACCTCTGGCTGGAGGTCACCAACGTCAACGCACCGGCGATCCACGCGTACCGGCGGATGGGG
TTCACCCTCTGCGGCCTGGACACCGCCCTGTACGACGGCACCGCCTCGGACGGCGAGCAGGCGCTCTACA
TGAGCATGCCCTGCCCCTAATCAGTACTGACAATAAAAAGATTCTTGTTTTCAAGAACTTGTCATTTGTA
TAGTTTTTTTATATTGTAGTTGTTCTATTTTAATCAAATGTTAGCGTGATTTATATTTTTTTTCGCCTCG
ACATCATCTGCCCAGATGCGAAGTTAAGTGCGCAGAAAGTAATATCATGCGTCAATCGTATGTGAATGCT
GGTCGCTATACTGCTGTCGATTCGATACTAACGCCGCCATCCAGTGTCGAAAACGAGCTCGAATTCCTGG
GGGAACAACTTCACAGAATGTTTTGTCATATTGTCGAAGTGGTCACAAAACAAGAGAAGTTCCGCCAATT
ATAAAAAGGGAACCCGTATATTTCAGCTTCACGGATGATTTCCAGGGTGAGAGTACTGTATATGGGCTTA
CGATAGAAGGCCATAAAAATTTCTTGCTTGGCAACAAAATAGAAGTGAAATCATGTCGAGGCTGCTGTGT
GGGAGAACAGCATAAAATATCACAAAAAAAGAATCTAAAACACTGTGTTGCTTGTCCCAGAAAGGGAATC
AAGTATTTTTATAAAGATTGGAGTGGTAAAAATCGAGTATGTGCTAGATGCTATGGAAGATACAAATTCA
GCGGTCATCACTGTATAAATTGCAAGTATGTACCAGAAGCACGTGAAGTGAAAAAGGCAAAAGACAAAGG
CGAAAAATTGGGCATTACGCCCGAAGGTTTGCCAGTTAAAGGACCAGAGTGTATAAAATGTGGCGGAATC
TTACAGTGGCCTATGCGGCCGCTCTAGAACTAGTGGATCGATCCCCAATTCGCCCTATAGTGAGTCGTAT
TACAATTCACTGGCCGTCGTTTTACAACGTCGTGACTGGGAAAACCCTGGCGTTACCCAACTTAATCGCC
TTGCAGCACATCCCCCTTTCGCCAGCTGGCGTAATAGCGAAGAGGCCCGCACCGATCGCCCTTCCCAACA
GTTGCGCAGCCTGAATGGCGAATGGCGCCTGATGCGGTATTTTCTCCTTACGCATCTGTGCGGTATTTCA
CACCGCATA
[95 nt withheld, positions 4210-4304]
T
[46 nt withheld, positions 4306-4351]
C
[63 nt withheld, positions 4353-4415]
CCTTTGACGTTGGAGTCCACGTTCTTT
[37 nt withheld, positions 4443-4479]
ACTCTATCTCGGGCTATTCTTTTGATTTATAAGGGATTTTGCCGATTTCGGTCTATTGGTTAAAAAATGA
GCTGATTTAACAAAAATTTAACGCGAATTTTAACAAAATATTAACGTTTACAATTTTATGGTGCACTCTC
AGTACAATCTGCTCTGATGCCGCATAGTTAAGCCAGCCCCGACACCCGCCAACACCCGCTGACGCGCCCT
GACGGGCTTGTCTGCTCCCGGCATCCGCTTACAGACAAGCTGTGACCGTCTCCGGGAGCTGCATGTGTCA
GAGGTTTTCACCGTCATCACCGAAACGCGCGAGACGAAAGGGCCTCGTGATACGCCTATTTTTATAGGTT
AATGTCATGATAATAATGGTTTCTTAGACGTCAGGTGGCACTTTTCGGGGAAATGTGCGCGGAACCCCTA
TTTGTTTATTTTTCTAAATACATTCAAATATGTATCCGCTCATGAGACAATAACCCTGATAAATGCTTCA
ATAATATTGAAAAAGGAAGAGTATGAGTATTCAACATTTCCGTGTCGCCCTTATTCCCTTTTTTGCGGCA
TTTTGCCTTCCTGTTTTTGCTCACCCAGAAACGCTGGTGAAAGTAAAAGATGCTGAAGATCAGTTGGGTG
CACGAGTGGGTTACATCGAACTGGATCTCAACAGCGGTAAGATCCTTGAGAGTTTTCGCCCCGAAGAACG
TTTTCCAATGATGAGCACTTTTAAAGTTCTGCTATGTGGCGCGGTATTATCCCGTATTGACGCCGGGCAA
GAGCAACTCGGTCGCCGCATACACTATTCTCAGAATGACTTGGTTGAGTACTCACCAGTCACAGAAAAGC
ATCTTACGGATGGCATGACAGTAAGAGAATTATGCAGTGCTGCCATAACCATGAGTGATAACACTGCGGC
CAACTTACTTCTGACAACGATCGGAGGACCGAAGGAGCTAACCGCTTTTTTGCACAACATGGGGGATCAT
GTAACTCGCCTTGATCGTTGGGAACCGGAGCTGAATGAAGCCATACCAAACGACGAGCGTGACACCACGA
TGCCTGTAGCAATGGCAACAACGTTGCGCAAACTATTAACTGGCGAACTACTTACTCTAGCTTCCCGGCA
ACAATTAATAGACTGGATGGAGGCGGATAAAGTTGCAGGACCACTTCTGCGCTCGGCCCTTCCGGCTGGC
TGGTTTATTGCTGATAAATCTGGAGCCGGTGAGCGTGGGTCTCGCGGTATCATTGCAGCACTGGGGCCAG
ATGGTAAGCCCTCCCGTATCGTAGTTATCTACACGACGGGGAGTCAGGCAACTATGGATGAACGAAATAG
ACAGATCGCTGAGATAGGTGCCTCACTGATTAAGCATTGGTAACTGTCAGACCAAGTTTACTCATATATA
CTTTAGATTGATTTAAAACTTCATTTTTAATTTAAAAGGATCTAGGTGAAGATCCTTTTTGATAATCTCA
TGACCAAAATCCCTTAACGTGAGTTTTCGTTCCACTGAGCGTCAGACCCCGTAGAAAAGATCAAAGGATC
TTCTTGAGATCCTTTTTTTCTGCGCGTAATCTGCTGCTTGCAAACAAAAAAACCACCGCTACCAGCGGTG
GTTTGTTTGCCGGATCAAGAGCTACCAACTCTTTTTCCGAAGGTAACTGGCTTCAGCAGAGCGCAGATAC
CAAATACTGTTCTTCTAGTATAGCCGTAGTTAGGCCACCACTTCAAGAACTCTGTAGCACCGCCTACATA
CCTCGCTCTGCTAATCCTGTTACCAGTGGCTGCTGCCAGTGGCGATAAGTCGTGTCTTACCGGGTTGGAC
TCAAGACGATAGTTACCGGATAAGGCGCAGCGGTCGGGCTGAACGGGGGGTTCGTGCACACAGCCCAGCT
TGGAGCGAACGACCTACACCGAACTGAGATACCTACAGCGTGAGCTATGAGAAAGCGCCACGCTTCCCGA
AGGGAGAAAGGCGGACAGGTATCCGGTAAGCGGCAGGGTCGGAACAGGAGAGCGCACGAGGGAGCTTCCA
GGGGGAAACGCCTGGTATCTTTATAGTCCTGTCGGGTTTCGCCACCTCTGACTTGAGCGTCGATTTTTGT
GATGCTCGTCAGGGGGGCGGAGCCTATGGAAAAACGCCAGCAACGCGGCCTTTTTACGGTTCCTGGCCTT
TTGCTGGCCTTTTGCTCACATGTTCTTTCCTGCGTTATCCCCTGATTCTGTGGATAACCGTATTACCGCC
TTTGAGTGAGCTGATACCGCTCGCCGCAGCCGAACGACCGAGCGCAGCGAGTCAGTGAGCGAGGAAGCGG
AAGAGCGCCCAATACGCAAACCGCCTCTCCCCGCGCGTTGGCCGATTCATTAATGCAGCTGGCACGACAG
GTTTCCCGACTGGAAAGCGGGCAGTGAGCGCAACGCAATTAATGTGAGTTAGCTCACTCATTAGGCACCC
CAGGCTTTACACTTTATGCTTCCGCGGCTCGTATGTTGTGTGGAATTGTGAGCGGATAACAATTTCACAC
AGGAAACAGCTATGACCATGATTACGCCACTAGTCCGAGGCCTCGAGATCCGATATCGCCGTGGCGGCCG
CCAGCTGAAGCTTAATTATCCTGGGCACGAGTGAAACAAAGCTAAAACCTTTATTTAGCATGGCCATTGA
ATGTAACAATTATATATATCGCAAGCACAAAAAATCAAGGAGAGAGAACTACCACTTTGTTCATGTGTAC
AATGTTCATTATCTCCATAAGCAAAAAAAAAAAAATAGAAAACATATGCTATAAGGTTGATATTCTCACG
AGTAAGCGGCACTTGCTACTTATTGACATTGCAGATTTTTGGCTACAGAAATAGTATATTAGAGATTATA
ATTGCTAATCAAATCAAAATATAAAATTAGTAAACCAAACCATTTATACCCTTCCTTAGTAGTTATGGAT
TGTTTTTTAATGATATTTCTGCAAACCAAAGAAAGATTGTTATCCAGATAGAATTTAGTTTTGATATTCA
TTTTTTTGTTGAAGATTGAACGCCATATCTGGGCCTCATAATTCAAAAGACGGTGCCATTATCGGTAGCG
TTTCGCATTGTACTGGATTTCAGAAATTTCACAGTTGATGAATCGAAAAGAATGGTCTCATTGCAACACG
TAAGGTTAAGATGTCCCTTTTTACCATTATAGGCAATAAATGAATCATAAAACGACCGTATACTGGTGAA
ATAGTAGGGAGAACGAGTACCTGTAGTAAAAAGTATAAATCATAGTTAATCGGGCAATGTCCCTCGATCA
AGGAGTATTGTGTCATGTTCGAGACAAACGCCAACATTTTTGTTTCTTTTGGACAAATGTTGTTTGCATT
TATGATCCGTTATATTTTGATCTAATGTAGAGTTGCACGTAGTTCTTACTGGCAAAGAAATCGATGCATA
CCAAAAAAGAATAAAGGTGATATTTGATCTTTACCGTTTAGTTCCAACGTAAAATTGTGCCTTTGGACTT
AAAATGGCGTCGTACGCTGCAGGTCGACGGATCCCAACCACACAAAAATCATACAACGAATGGTATATGC
TTCATTTCTTTGTTTCGCATTAGCTGCGCTATTTGACTCAAATTATTATTTTTTACTAAGACGACGCGTC
ACAGTGTTCGAGTCTGTGTCATTTCTTTTGTAATTCTCTTAAACCACTTCATAAAGTTGTGAAGTTCATA
GCAAAATTCTTCCGCAAAAAGATGAATCTTAGTTCTCAGCCCACCAAAAGAGGTACATGCTAAGATCATA
CAGAAGTTATTGTCACTTCTTACCTTGCTCTTAAATGTACATTACAACCGGGTATTATATCTTACATCAT
CGTATAATATGATCTTTCTTTATGGAGAAAATTTTTTTTTCACTCGACCAAAGCTCCCATTGCTTCTGAA
GAGTGTAGTGTATATTGGTACATCTTCTCTTGAAAGACTCCATTGTACTGTAACAAAAAGCGGTTTCTTC
ATCGACTTGCTCGGAATAACATCTATATCTGCCCACTAGCAACAACTAGTGGATCCCCCATCACAAGTTT
GTACAAAAAAGCTGAACGAGAAACGTAAAATGATATAAATATCAATATATTAAATTAGATTTTGCATAAA
AAACAGACTACATAATACTGTAAAACACAACATATCCAGTCACTATGGCGGCCGCATTAGGCACCCCAGG
CTTTACACTTTATGCTTCCGGCTCGTATAATGTGTGGATTTTGAGTTAGGATCCGTCGAGATTTTCAGGA
GCTAAGGAAGCTAAAATGGAGAAAAAAATCACTGGATATACCACCGTTGATATATCCCAATGGCATCGTA
AAGAACATTTTGAGGCATTTCAGTCAGTTGCTCAATGTACCTATAACCAGACCGTTCAGCTGGATATTAC
GGCCTTTTTAAAGACCGTAAAGAAAAATAAGCACAAGTTTTATCCGGCCTTTATTCACATTCTTGCCCGC
CTGATGAATGCTCATCCGGAATTCCGTATGGCAATGAAAGACGGTGAGCTGGTGATATGGGATAGTGTTC
ACCCTTGTTACACCGTTTTCCATGAGCAAACTGAAACGTTTTCATCGCTCTGGAGTGAATACCACGACGA
TTTCCGGCAGTTTCTACACATATATTCGCAAGATGTGGCGTGTTACGGTGAAAACCTGGCCTATTTCCCT
AAAGGGTTTATTGAGAATATGTTTTTCGTCTCAGCCAATCCCTGGGTGAGTTTCACCAGTTTTGATTTAA
ACGTGGCCAATATGGACAACTTCTTCGCCCCCGTTTTCACCATGGGCAAATATTATACGCAAGGCGACAA
GGTGCTGATGCCGCTGGCGATTCAGGTTCATCATGCCGTTTGTGATGGCTTCCATGTCGGCAGAATGCTT
AATGAATTACAACAGTACTGCGATGAGTGGCAGGGCGGGGCGTAAACGCGTGGATCCGGCTTACTAAAAG
CCAGATAACAGTATGCGTATTTGCGCGCTGATTTTTGCGGTATAAGAATATATACTGATATGTATACCCG
AAGTATGTCAAAAAGAGGTATGCTATGAAGCAGCGTATTACAGTGACAGTTGACAGCGACAGCTATCAGT
TGCTCAAGGCATATATGATGTCAATATCTCCGGTCTGGTAAGCACAACCATGCAGAATGAAGCCCGTCGT
CTGCGTGCCGAACGCTGGAAAGCGGAAAATCAGGAAGGGATGGCTGAGGTCGCCCGGTTTATTGAAATGA
ACGGCTCTTTTGCTGACGAGAACAGGGGCTGGTGAAATGCAGTTTAAGGTTTACACCTATAAAAGAGAGA
GCCGTTATCGTCTGTTTGTGGATGTACAGAGTGATATTATTGACACGCCCGGGCGACGGATGGTGATCCC
CCTGGCCAGTGCACGTCTGCTGTCAGATAAAGTCTCCCGTGAACTTTACCCGGTGGTGCATATCGGGGAT
GAAAGCTGGCGCATGATGACCACCGATATGGCCAGTGTGCCGGTCTCCGTTATCGGGGAAGAAGTGGCTG
ATCTCAGCCACCGCGAAAATGACATCAAAAACGCCATTAACCTGATGTTCTGGGGAATATAAATGTCAGG
CTCCCTTATACACAGCCAGTCTGCAGGTCGACCATAGTGACTGGATATGTTGTGTTTTACAGTATTATGT
AGTCTGTTTTTTATGCAAAATCTAATTTAATATATTGATATTTATATCATTTTACGTTTCTCGTTCAGCT
TTCTTGTACAAAGTGGTGATGGGCTGCAGGAATTCGATATCAAGCTTAATGGCTCCAAAGAAGAAGAGAA
AGGTTGGTATTCATGGTGTTCCAGTTGATGGTGGTTTACAAGCTCCACCAACTGATGTTTCTTTGGGTGA
TGAATTGCATTTGGATGGTGAAGATGTTGCTATGGCTCATGCTGATGCTTTGGATGATTTTGATTTGGAT
ATGTTGGGTGACGGTGATTCTCCAGGTCCAGGTTTTACTCCACATGATTCTGCTCCATATGGTGCTTTAG
ATATGGCTGACTTTGAATTCGAACAAATGTTCACCGATGCCTTGGGTATTGATGAATATGGTGGTGGTGC
TAGACCAGGTGAAAGACCATTTCAATGTAGAATCTGCATGAGAAACTTCTCCAGACAAGATAGATTGGAT
AGACATACCAGAACTCATACTGGTGAAAAGCCATTCCAATGCAGAATATGTATGAGAAATTTTTCCCAAA
AAGAACACTTGGCCGGTCATTTGAGAACACACACAGGTGAAAAACCTTTTCAATGCAGAATATGCATGAG
AAACTTTAGTAGAAGAGACAACTTGAACAGACACTTGAAAACCCATTTGAGAGGTTCTGCCGGCGAATTG
GCTTTGAAATTGGCTGGTTTGGATATCAATTCTGGTTCTGCTGCTAGATACCCATATGATGTTCCAGATT
ATGCTGGTTACCCTTACGATGTTCCTGACTACGCAGGTTCTTATCCATACGATGTACCTGATTATGCCTC
AAGATATCCTTATGACGTCCCTGATTACGCCGGTTATCCATATGACGTACCAGACTACGCTGGTAGTTAC
CCATACGACGTCCCAGATTACGCTTCTTCATAATGACTCGAGTCATGTAATTTCTTGCAAACATAAGTAA
ATGCAAACACAATAATACCGATCATAAAGCATTTTCTTCTATATTAAAAAACAAGGTTTAATAAAGCTGT
TATATATATATATATATATATAGACGTATAATTAGTTTAGTTCTTTTTGTACCATATACCATAAACAAGG
TAAACTTCACCTCTCAATATATCTAGAATTTCATAAAAATATCTAGCAAGGTTTCAACTCCTTCAATCAC
GTTTTCATCACTCAACCCTATCTCGGTCTATTCTTTTGA
